>Addgene plasmid #133157 | pOPS0516 | addgene full sequence | sequence record 274773 | Addgene NGS Result
CGCTCTTGGACTCCTGTTGATAGATCCAGTAATGACCTCAGAACTCCATCTGGATTTGTTCAGAACGCTC
GGTTGCCGCCGGGCGTTTTTTATTGGTGAGAATCCAGGCAATTGTGTCTCAAAATCTCTGATGTTACATT
GCACAAGATAAAAATATATCATCATGAACAATAAAACTGTCTGCTTACATAAACAGTAATACAAGGGGTG
TTATGAGCCATATTCAGCGTGAAACGAGCTGTAGCCGTCCGCGTCTGAACAGCAACATGGATGCGGATCT
GTATGGCTATAAATGGGCGCGTGATAACGTGGGTCAGAGCGGCGCGACCATTTATCGTCTGTATGGCAAA
CCGGATGCGCCGGAACTGTTTCTGAAACATGGCAAAGGCAGCGTGGCGAACGATGTGACCGATGAAATGG
TGCGTCTGAACTGGCTGACCGAATTTATGCCGCTGCCGACCATTAAACATTTTATTCGCACCCCGGATGA
TGCGTGGCTGCTGACCACCGCGATTCCGGGCAAAACCGCGTTTCAGGTGCTGGAAGAATATCCGGATAGC
GGCGAAAACATTGTGGATGCGCTGGCCGTGTTTCTGCGTCGTCTGCATAGCATTCCGGTGTGCAACTGCC
CGTTTAACAGCGATCGTGTGTTTCGTCTGGCCCAGGCGCAGAGCCGTATGAACAACGGCCTGGTGGATGC
GAGCGATTTTGATGATGAACGTAACGGCTGGCCGGTGGAACAGGTGTGGAAAGAAATGCATAAACTGCTG
CCGTTTAGCCCGGATAGCGTGGTGACCCACGGCGATTTTAGCCTGGATAACCTGATTTTCGATGAAGGCA
AACTGATTGGCTGCATTGATGTGGGCCGTGTGGGCATTGCGGATCGTTATCAGGATCTGGCCATTCTGTG
GAACTGCCTGGGCGAATTTAGCCCGAGCCTGCAAAAACGTCTGTTTCAGAAATATGGCATTGATAATCCG
GATATGAACAAACTGCAATTTCATCTGATGCTGGATGAATTTTTCTAATAATTAATTGAACTACTTTTCC
GCTGCATAACCCTGCTTCGGGGTCATTATAGCGATTTTTTCGGTATATCCATCCTTTTTCGCACGATATA
CAGGATTTTGCCAAAGGGTTCGTGTAGACTTTCCTTGGTGTATCCAACGGCGTCAGCCGGGCAGGATAGG
TGAAGTAGGCCCACCCGCGAGCGGGTGTTCCTTCTTCACTGTCCCTTATTCGCACCTGGCGGTGCTCAAC
GGGAATCCTGCTCTGCGAGGCTGGCCGTAGGCCGGCCGCGATGCAGGTGGCTGCTGAACCCCCAGCCGGA
ACTGACCCCACAAGGCCCTAGCGTTTGCAATGCACCAGGTCATCATTGACCCAGGCGTGTTCCACCAGGC
CGCTGCCTCGCAACTCTTCGCAGGCTTCGCCGACCTGCTCGCGCCACTTCTTCACGCGGGTGGAATCCGA
TCCGCACATGAGGCGGAAGGTTTCCAGCTTGAGCGGGTACGGCTCCCGGTGCGAGCTGAAATAGTCGAAC
ATCCGTCGGGCCGTCGGCGACAGCTTGCGGTACTTCTCCCATATGAATTTCGTGTAGTGGTCGCCAGCAA
ACAGCACGACGATTTCCTCGTCGATCAGGACCTGGCAACGGGACGTTTTCTTGCCACGGTCCAGGACGCG
GAAGCGGTGCAGCAGCGACACCGATTCCAGGTGCCCAACGCGGTCGGACGTGAAGCCCATCGCCGTCGCC
TGTAGGCGCGACAGGCATTCCTCGGCCTTCGTGTAATACCGGCCATTGATCGACCAGCCCAGGTCCTGGC
AAAGCTCGTAGAACGTGAAGGTGATCGGCTCGCCGATAGGGGTGCGCTTCGCGTACTCCAACACCTGCTG
CCACACCAGTTCGTCATCGTCGGCCCGCAGCTCGACGCCGGTGTAGGTGATCTTCACGTCCTTGTTGACG
TGGAAAATGACCTTGTTTTGCAGCGCCTCGCGCGGGATTTTCTTGTTGCGCGTGGTGAACAGGGCAGAGC
GGGCCGTGTCGTTTGGCATCGCTCGCATCGTGTCCGGCCACGGCGCAATATCGAACAAGGAAAGCTGCAT
TTCCTTGATCTGCTGCTTCGTGTGTTTCAGCAACGCGGCCTGCTTGGCTTCGCTGACCTGTTTTGCCAGG
TCCTCGCCGGCGGTTTTTCGCTTCTTGGTCGTCATAGTTCCTCGCGTGTCGATGGTCATCGACTTCGCCA
AACCTGCCGCCTCCTGTTCGAGCCGACGCGAACGCTCCACGGCGGCCGATGGCGCGGGCAGGGCAGGGGG
AGCCAGTTGCACGCTGTCGCGCTCGATCTTGGCCGTAGCTTGCTGGACTATCGAGCCGACGGACTGGAAG
GTTTCGCGGGGCGCACGCATGACGGTGCGGCTTGCGATGGTTTCGGCATCCTCGGCGGAAAACCCCGCGT
CGATCAGTTCTTGCCTGTATGCCTTCCGGTCAAACGTCCGATTCATTCACCCTCCTTGCGGGATTGCCCC
GGAATTAATTCCCCGGATCGATCCGTCGATCTTGATCCCCTGCGCCATCAGATCCTTGGCGGCAAGAAAG
CCATCCAGTTTACTTTGCAGGGCTTCCCAACCTTACCAGAGGGCGCCCCAGCTGGCAATTCCGGTTCGCT
TGCTGTCCATAAAACCGCCCAGTCTAGCTATCGCCATGTAAGCCCACTGCAAGCTACCTGCTTTCTCTTT
GCGCTTGCGTTTTCCCTTGTCCAGATAGCCCAGTAGCTGACATTCATCCGGGGTCAGCACCGTTTCTGCG
GACTGGCTTTCTACGTGGCTGCCATTTTTGGGGTGAGGCCGTTCGCGGCCGAGGGGCGCAGCCCCTGGGG
GGATGGGAGGCCCGCGTTAGCGGGCCGGGAGGGTTCGAGAAGGGGGGGCACCCCCCTTCGGCGTGCGCGG
TCACGCGCACAGGGCGCAGCCCTGGTTAAAAACAAGGTTTATAAATATTGGTTTAAAAGCAGGTTAAAAG
ACAGGTTAGCGGTGGCCGAAAAACGGGCGGAAACCCTTGCAAATGCTGGATTTTCTGCCTGTGGACAGCC
CCTCAAATGTCAATAGGTGCGCCCCTCATCTGTCAGCACTCTGCCCCTCAAGTGTCAAGGATCGCGCCCC
TCATCTGTCAGTAGTCGCGCCCCTCAAGTGTCAATACCGCAGGGCACTTATCCCCAGGCTTGTCCACATC
ATCTGTGGGAAACTCGCGTAAAATCAGGCGTTTTCGCCGATTTGCGAGGCTGGCCAGCTCCACGTCGCCG
GCCGAAATCGAGCCTGCCCCTCATCTGTCAACGCCGCGCCGGGTGAGTCGGCCCCTCAAGTGTCAACGTC
CGCCCCTCATCTGTCAGTGAGGGCCAAGTTTTCCGCGAGGTATCCACAACGCCGGCGGCCCTACATGGCT
CTGCTGTAGTGAGTGGGTTGCGCTCCGGCAGCGGTCCTGATCCCCCGCAGAAAAAAAGGATCTCAAGAAG
ATCCTTTGATCTTTTCTACATTACTGCATGAGCTTGTGGAAGTGTGCTGAGCATAAATGATTCTCCTAGC
TGTTCTTTGGGTAAGTACGCCATCAGGACGTTGTGAGTGGCGCGATTTTTAGCGGCTGAAATCAGCCCTT
GAGCCTGTCGGCAAGTCGCGTCATGAGGTCCATGCGCTCATGCAGGATCGCCACGACCAACGCGGGTTCG
CCCGCACGCGGCAGGCAAAAAACGTAGTGGTGTTCGCAGCGGGCCATCCGCAGCGCGGGAAAGAGTTCGC
TCATGTCCTTAAACGGGCCTTCGCCGGCGGCAAGCCTGGCTATGCCCTGTTCCAGCTTAGCGATATAGCG
GCGCACCTGCGCCGCGCCCCACTCCCGGCGCGTGTAGCGGATGATGCCGCGTAGATCGGCTTCGGCCTCA
GCCGTGAGGATGTAGGCCGTCAAGCGCGATCCCCGCTGAGTTCTTCATCAAGAATTTCGCCGACGCTCTT
GGTGGACACCTTGCCGGCAAGCCCATCGTTGATGCGGTTCCCCAGCATGGTTTTCAGTTCCTGCCATGCC
TGATCGGCATCAGCGTCACCGGGGAACAGACGTTCGAGGGCGTATTGCTTAATGGTCTTGCCCTGCAAGG
CGGCCAGGGCTTTCAGGCTCTGGTGCTGCTGGTCCGTCATGTCGATTGTCAGGCGGCTCATTGGATAACC
TCCATAAAATACACGTAACCACATTAGCACATATGTGGGCGTGAGGCTACAGCGCGAGGCGCATTAAGGT
CGGGAAAATGCGCTAGGCGCATTTAAATTGCGTATTGCTGTAATGCGCCATGCCGGCTAGACTAGGCCCA
AATGGGTATACCCAATTTGACCAAGGGGGACGCGATGAGGGCGGCCAAGCACTACCGACAACTTCTATCC
ATCGACTTCAACATCGAGGCGCTGGCCTTCGTGCCTGGACCCGACGGCACACGCGGCCGGCGCATCCACG
TCCTGGGGCGCGAGGTCCGCGACCGGCCCGGCCTGGTCGAGTACCTTTCGCCGGCGTTCGGCTCGCGGGT
GGCGCTGGACGGCTACTGCAAGGCCAATTTCGATGCAGTGCTGCACCTGGCGTACCCCGATCATCAGCAA
TGGGGCCACGCATGAAGCGCCGAAGCTACGCCATGCTGCGCGCCGCTGCCGCGCTGGCCGTCCTGGTCGT
TGCCTCGCCGGCATGGGCCGAGCTGCGCGGCGAGGTCGTGCGCATCATCGACGGCGACACCATCGACGTG
CTGGTAGACAAGCAGCCGGTGCGCGTGCGCCTGGTGGACATTGACGCGCCGGAAAAGCGGCAAGCCTTCG
GCGAACGTGCGCGCCAGGCGCTGGCCGGCATGGTGTTCCGCCGGCACGTCCTGGTCGACGAGAAGGACAC
CGACCGTTACGGCCGCACGCTGGGCACCGTCTGGGTCAACATGGAGCTGGCCAGCCGGCCGCCGCAGCCG
CGCAACGTCAACGCCGCGATGGTTCACCAGGGCATGGCGTGGGCCTATCGCTTCCACGGCCGCGCGGCCG
ACCCTGAAATGCTGCGGCTCGAACAGGAGGCGCGAGGCAAGCGCGTCGGCCTCTGGTCCGATCCGCACGC
CGTCGAGCCGTGGAAATGGCGACGCGAGAGCAACAACCGGAGGGACGAAGGTTGAAGGTCGCCCGCATCT
ACCTGCGCGCCAGTACGGACGAGCAGAATCTTGAACGCCAGGAGAGCCTTGTAGCGGCCACGCGGGCCGC
CGGGTACTACGTCGCCGGCATCTACCGCGAGAAGGCGTCCGGCGCACGCGCCGACCGGCCCGAGCTGCTG
CGCATGATCGCGGACCTGCAACCTGGTGAAGTCGTCGTTGCGGAGAAGATCGACCGCATCAGCCGCTTGC
CGTTGGCCGAGGCCGAGCGCCTGGTTGCGTCGATCCGGGCCAAAGGGGCCAAGCTGGCCGTGCCTGGCGT
GGTGGACCTGTCGGAGCTGGCCGCCGAGGCGAACGGAGTGGCGAAAATCGTTCTGGAATCCGTCCAGGAC
ATGCTTTTGAAGCTCGCCTTGCAGATGGCCCGCGACGACTACGAGGATCGGCGCGAGCGTCAACGTCAGG
GTGTCCAGTTGGCGAAGGCCGCCGGCCGCTACACCGGCCGCAAACGTGACGCCGGCATGCACGACCGCAT
CATCACGCTTCGCTCCGGCGGATCGAGCATTGCCAAGACGGCCAAGCTGGTCGGATGCAGCCCGAGCCAG
GTCAAACGAGTGTGGGCGGCCTGGAACGCGCAGCAGCAAAAATAAAGCCGGGCAGTGCCCGGCTTTTCTC
ACCTTTTCGCGTCCCGCAGGGCCGCTGCGAGCGCCCTACCTAGATCCTCGCTTTCCCCCTCGGTGTAGTC
CGGCCAGGGCACGAAGGGCGCGGATGCGAACCTGTTGAGCAGGTCAGATCTAGGGCGGCGGATTTGTCCT
ACTCAGGAGAGCGTTCACCGACAAACAACAGATAAAACGAAAGGCCCAGTCTTTCGACTGAGCCTTTCGT
TTTATTTGATGCCTGCCGAATTCGGATCCGGAGCTCGACACGACATTGTCGTCACCTTTGTCGGGTCCGC
GACAAGCTTTTTGTTCCTCGATCCCGTATGTTTTCGCCTAAATATCTGAAACAGCAGCAAATTATTTTTC
GTTAGCTCAATCGGCCCACTTGGCACGAGTCTTGAAATTTATTGCGAGGCGGCGGAGCTGCCGGCCGCAT
CCGTGCGGCATAACCACGGTTGTGAACAAATGAAGGAAGGCCAAATGCGTAAAGGCGAAGAGCTGTTCAC
TGGTGTCGTCCCTATTCTGGTGGAACTGGATGGTGATGTCAACGGTCATAAGTTTTCCGTGCGTGGCGAG
GGTGAAGGTGACGCAACTAATGGTAAACTGACGCTGAAGTTCATCTGTACTACTGGTAAACTGCCGGTAC
CTTGGCCGACTCTGGTAACGACGCTGACTTATGGTGTTCAGTGCTTTGCTCGTTATCCGGACCATATGAA
GCAGCATGACTTCTTCAAGTCCGCCATGCCGGAAGGCTATGTGCAGGAACGCACGATTTCCTTTAAGGAT
GACGGCACGTACAAAACGCGTGCGGAAGTGAAATTTGAAGGCGATACCCTGGTAAACCGCATTGAGCTGA
AAGGCATTGACTTTAAAGAAGATGGCAATATCCTGGGCCATAAGCTGGAATACAATTTTAACAGCCACAA
TGTTTACATCACCGCCGATAAACAAAAAAATGGCATTAAAGCGAATTTTAAAATTCGCCACAACGTTGAG
GATGGCAGCGTGCAGCTGGCTGATCACTACCAGCAAAACACTCCAATCGGTGATGGTCCTGTTCTGCTGC
CAGACAATCACTATCTGAGCACGCAAAGCGTTCTGTCTAAAGATCCGAACGAGAAACGCGATCATATGGT
TCTGCTGGAGTTCGTAACCGCAGCGGGCATCACGCATGGTATGGATGAACTGTACAAATGAGCTTCGAGC
AATCCTACGTTTTACAACGTCGTGACTGGG
Features (pLannotate 1.2.2; 14 found; start..end, strand, type, name):
      9..103     +  terminator     lambda t0 terminator: transcription terminator from phage lambda
    213..1025    +  CDS            aphA1: KKA1_ECOLX - Also known as nptI. Protein inferred from homology: Swiss-Prot protein existence level 3. Resistance to kanamycin and structurally-related aminoglycosides, including amikacin. From Escherichia coli.
   1179..1287    +  oriT           oriT: incP origin of transfer
   1348..2496    -  CDS            trfA: trans-acting replication protein that binds to and activates oriV
   2548..2829    -  CDS            tnpA (fragment): TN5P_ECOLX - Also known as tnp. Experimental evidence at protein level: Swiss-Prot protein existence level 1. Mediates transposition of transposon Tn5 by a 'cut and paste' mechanism. First, the monomeric transposase binds the 19 bp inverted DNA repeats flanking the transposon. Then, dimerization of the DNA- bound transposase creates a synaptic DNA complex. After nicking of the first DNA strand, excision of the transposon proceeds through a series of intermediates. The transposase then mediates the insertion of the transposon at a new site by strand transfer. The activity of the wild- type tran
   2889..3420    -  rep_origin     oriV: incP origin of replication
   3476..3511    -  rep_origin     CloDF13 ori (fragment): Plasmids containing the CloDF13 (CDF) origin of replication can be propagated in E. coli cells that contain additional plasmids with compatible origins.
   3635..3943    -  CDS            parE: PARE_ECOLX - Experimental evidence at protein level: Swiss-Prot protein existence level 1. Toxin component of a type II toxin-antitoxin (TA) system involved in plasmid partition. Acts by inhibiting DNA gyrase, converting supercoiled plasmid DNA into a singly cleaved linear form in an ATP-dependent fashion. To do so it probably interacts with one of the gyrase subunits. Gyrase inhibition is prevented by antitoxin ParD, and is reversed in vitro by incubation with ParD. In cells that have lost the plasmid filamentation and growth inhibition occur; this is suppressed when ParD is supplied in trans
   3943..4191    -  CDS            parD: PARD_ECOLX - Experimental evidence at protein level: Swiss-Prot protein existence level 1. Antitoxin component of a type II toxin-antitoxin (TA) system involved in plasmid partition. Inhibits the anti-DNA gyrase activity of toxin ParE; reverses and restores gyrase catalytic activity in vitro. The parDE operon alone is capable of stabilizing an RK2-derived minireplicon under defined growth conditions in several different Gram- negative bacteria. It does so by the post-segregational killing (PSK) of plasmid-free cells, also referred to as a plasmid addiction system. Binds its own promoter, autor
   4320..5162    +  CDS            parB: PARB4_ECOLX - Protein predicted: Swiss-Prot protein existence level 4. Involved in plasmid partition. From Escherichia coli.
   5126..5782    +  CDS            parA: PARA4_ECOLX - Protein inferred from homology: Swiss-Prot protein existence level 3. Involved in plasmid partition. From Escherichia coli.
   5942..6028    -  terminator     rrnB T1 terminator: Escherichia coli rrnB; transcription terminator T1 from the E. coli rrnB gene
   6275..6988    +  CDS            superfolder GFP: GFP variant that folds robustly even when fused to poorly folded proteins (Pédelacq et al., 2006)
   7008..7030    +  CDS            lacZα (fragment): LacZα fragment of β-galactosidase; lacZ fragment
