[The description below was written by a language model from this plasmid's Addgene catalogue record and pLannotate feature annotations shown in this document.]
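Description:
pOPS0516 is a low-copy, broad-host-range bacterial reporter plasmid built on the pOGG026 backbone by Golden Gate assembly of domesticated synthetic modules. It is one member of a barcoded Plasmid-ID set. The 7,030 nt sequence carries an RK2/IncP-type replicon, with oriV and the trans-acting replication gene trfA. An IncP oriT allows conjugative mobilisation from a donor strain that supplies the transfer functions, which fits the recorded S17-derived ST18 growth strain. Selection is by kanamycin through aphA1 (nptI). Stable inheritance without antibiotic is supported by the par region: the parDE toxin-antitoxin pair kills plasmid-free segregants, and parA and parB are annotated as partition functions. The short tnpA, CloDF13 ori and lacZα annotations are only fragments, probably cloning remnants rather than functional parts.

The payload combines three modules. The promoter module is PsNifH, a nifH promoter taken from pOGG043; it is not annotated in the feature table but presumably lies in the gap just upstream of the reporter. The coding module is superfolder GFP. The terminal module holds a unique 12-nucleotide barcode next to a universal primer binding site. According to the depositor, this barcode is the only difference between this plasmid and the others in the kit. Lambda t0 and rrnB T1 terminators flank the cassette region and insulate it from backbone transcription.

The associated publication concerns Rhizobium-legume symbioses. In that setting, different rhizobial strains can each receive a differently barcoded plasmid. Barcode amplification from nodules then identifies which strains occupy them, measuring competitiveness. sfGFP driven by the nitrogenase gene promoter gives a simultaneous readout related to nitrogen fixation.
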