Addgene plasmid #133157: pOPS0516
Purpose: Reporter plasmid with a 12-nucleotide specific "barcode" sequence. This plasmid is not available as an individual bacterial stab, but can be requested as part of the Plasmid-ID Kit (Kit #1000000168 ).
Depositing lab: Philip Poole. Depositing organization: University of Oxford. Publication: Optimizing Rhizobium-legume symbioses by simultaneous measurement of rhizobial competitiveness and N2 fixation in nodules. Mendoza-Suarez MA, Geddes BA, Sanchez-Canizares C, Ramirez-Gonzalez RH, Kirchhelle C, Jorrin B, Poole PS. Proc Natl Acad Sci U S A. 2020 May 5;117(18):9822-9831. doi: 10.1073/pnas.1921225117. Epub 2020 Apr 21. PubMed 32317381.
Backbone
  Vector backbone: pOGG026 (Addgene ID 113992)
  Vector type: Bacterial Expression
Growth in bacteria
  Bacterial resistance: Kanamycin, 50 μg/mL
  Growth temperature: 37°C
  Growth strain: ST18 (S17 delta pir delta hemA)
  Copy number: Low Copy
Gene/Insert
  Gene/Insert name: PU module (PsNifH from pOGG043), SC module (sfGFP from pOGG037), and T module (CGAGCAATCCTA and universal primer binding site)
  Species: Synthetic
  Mutation: Domesticated for Golden Gate cloning
  Cloning method: Unknown
Terms and licenses: Academic/Nonprofit Terms; Industry Terms: Not Available to Industry
Depositor comments: The only difference is the sequence: CGAGCAATCCTA . Please note that this plasmid may require a unique bacterial strain, so make sure to confirm that you can also obtain the appropriate growth strain. Please contact us or contact our distributors if you have any questions. This plasmid is not available as an individual bacterial stab, but can be requested as part of the Plasmid-ID Kit (Kit #1000000168 ).
How to cite: pOPS0516 was a gift from Philip Poole (Addgene plasmid # 133157)
